>Addgene plasmid #188924 | pBS-SKII-3XHA-eDHFR-Hygromycin | addgene full sequence | sequence record 371319 | Addgene NGS Result
AAATTGTAAGCGTTAATATTTTGTTAAAATTCGCGTTAAATTTTTGTTAAATCAGCTCATTTTTTAACCA
ATAGGCCGAAATCGGCAAAATCCCTTATAAATCAAAAGAATAGACCGAGATAGGGT
[37 nt withheld, positions 127-163]
AAAGAACGTGGACTCCAACGTCAAAGG
[49 nt withheld, positions 191-239]
T
[91 nt withheld, positions 241-331]
G
[124 nt withheld, positions 333-456]
CCCATTCGCCATTCAGGCTGCGCAACTGTTGGGAAGGGCGATCGGTGCGGGCCTCTTCGCTATTACGCCA
GCTGGCGAAAGGGGGATGTGCTGCAAGGCGATTAAGTTGGGTAACGCCAGGGTTTTCCCAGTCACGACGT
TGTAAAACGACGGCCAGTGAGCGCGCGTAATACGACTCACTATAGGGCGAATTGGGTACCGGGCCCCCCC
TCGAGGTCGACGGTATCGATAAGCTTGATATCGGGTCGACGGATCCCCGGGTTAATTAACATCTTTTACC
CATACGATGTTCCTGACTATGCGGGCTATCCCTATGACGTCCCGGACTATGCAGGATCCTATCCATATGA
CGTTCCAGATTACGCTGCTCAGTGCGGTTCAGGTGGATCTGGTTCTATGATCAGTCTGATTGCGGCGTTA
GCGGTAGATCGCGTTATCGGCATGGAAAACGCCATGCCGTGGAACCTGCCTGCCGATCTCGCCTGGTTTA
AACGCAACACCTTAAATAAACCCGTGATTATGGGCCGCCATACCTGGGAATCAATCGGTCGTCCGTTGCC
AGGACGCAAAAATATTATCCTCAGCAGTCAACCGGGTACGGACGATCGCGTAACGTGGGTGAAGTCGGTG
GATGAAGCCATCGCGGCGTGTGGTGACGTACCAGAAATCATGGTGATTGGCGGCGGTCGCGTTTATGAAC
AGTTCTTGCCAAAAGCGCAAAAACTGTATCTGACGCATATCGACGCAGAAGTGGAAGGCGACACCCATTT
CCCGGATTACGAGCCGGATGACTGGGAATCGGTATTCAGCGAATTCCACGATGCTGATGCGCAGAACTCT
CACAGCTATTGCTTTGAGATTCTGGAGCGGCGGTAATATATAACTGTCTAGAAATAAAGAGTATCATCTT
TCAAAGGTCACCCGGCCAGCGACATGGAGGCCCAGAATACCCTCCTTGACAGTCTTGACGTGCGCAGCTC
AGGGGCATGATGTGACTGTCGCCCGTACATTTAGCCCATACATCCCCATGTATAATCATTTGCATCCATA
CATTTTGATGGCCGCACGGCGCGAAGCATAAATTACGGCTCCTCGCTGCGGACCTGCGAGCAGGGAAACG
CTCCCCTCACAGACGCGTTGAATTGTCCCCACGCCGCGCCCCTGTAGAGAAATATAAAAGGTTAGGATTT
GCCACTGAGGTTCTTCTTTCATATACTTCCTTTTAAAATCTTGCTAGGATACAGTTCTCACATCACATCC
GAACATAAACAACCATGGGTAAAAAGCCTGAACTCACCGCGACGTCTGTCGAGAAGTTTCTGATCGAAAA
GTTCGACAGCGTCTCCGACCTGATGCAGCTCTCGGAGGGCGAAGAATCTCGTGCTTTCAGCTTCGATGTA
GGAGGGCGTGGATATGTCCTGCGGGTAAATAGCTGCGCCGATGGTTTCTACAAAGATCGTTATGTTTATC
GGCACTTTGCATCGGCCGCGCTCCCGATTCCGGAAGTGCTTGACATTGGGGAATTCAGCGAGAGCCTGAC
CTATTGCATCTCCCGCCGTGCACAGGGTGTCACGTTGCAAGACCTGCCTGAAACCGAACTGCCCGCTGTT
CTGCAGCCGGTCGCGGAGGCCATGGATGCGATCGCTGCGGCCGATCTTAGCCAGACGAGCGGGTTCGGCC
CATTCGGACCGCAAGGAATCGGTCAATACACTACATGGCGTGATTTCATATGCGCGATTGCTGATCCCCA
TGTGTATCACTGGCAAACTGTGATGGACGACACCGTCAGTGCGTCCGTCGCGCAGGCTCTCGATGAGCTG
ATGCTTTGGGCCGAGGACTGCCCCGAAGTCCGGCACCTCGTGCACGCGGATTTCGGCTCCAACAATGTCC
TGACGGACAATGGCCGCATAACAGCGGTCATTGACTGGAGCGAGGCGATGTTCGGGGATTCCCAATACGA
GGTCGCCAACATCTTCTTCTGGAGGCCGTGGTTGGCTTGTATGGAGCAGCAGACGCGCTACTTCGAGCGG
AGGCATCCGGAGCTTGCAGGATCGCCGCGGCTCCGGGCGTATATGCTCCGCATTGGTCTTGACCAACTCT
ATCAGAGCTTGGTTGACGGCAATTTCGATGATGCAGCTTGGGCGCAGGGTCGATGCGACGCAATCGTCCG
ATCCGGAGCCGGGACTGTCGGGCGTACACAAATCGCCCGCAGAAGCGCGGCCGTCTGGACCGATGGCTGT
GTAGAAGTACTCGCCGATAGTGGAAACCGACGCCCCAGCACTCGTCCGAGGGCAAAGGAATAATCAGTAC
TGACAATAAAAAGATTCTTGTTTTCAAGAACTTGTCATTTGTATAGTTTTTTTATATTGTAGTTGTTCTA
TTTTAATCAAATGTTAGCGTGATTTATATTTTTTTTCGCCTCGACATCATCTGCCCAGATGCGAAGTTAA
GTGCGCAGAAAGTAATATCATGCGTCAATCGTATGTGAATGCTGGTCGCTATACTGCTGTCGATTCGATA
CTAACGCCGCCACTAGTTCTAGAGCGGCCGCCACCGCGGTGGAGCTCCAGCTTTTGTTCCCTTTAGTGAG
GGTTAATTGCGCGCTTGGCGTAATCATGGTCATAGCTGTTTCCTGTGTGAAATTGTTATCCGCTCACAAT
TCCACACAACATACGAGCCGGAAGCATAAAGTGTAAAGCCTGGGGTGCCTAATGAGTGAGCTAACTCACA
TTAATTGCGTTGCGCTCACTGCCCGCTTTCCAGTCGGGAAACCTGTCGTGCCAGCTGCATTAATGAATCG
GCCAACGCGCGGGGAGAGGCGGTTTGCGTATTGGGCGCTCTTCCGCTTCCTCGCTCACTGACTCGCTGCG
CTCGGTCGTTCGGCTGCGGCGAGCGGTATCAGCTCACTCAAAGGCGGTAATACGGTTATCCACAGAATCA
GGGGATAACGCAGGAAAGAACATGTGAGCAAAAGGCCAGCAAAAGGCCAGGAACCGTAAAAAGGCCGCGT
TGCTGGCGTTTTTCCATAGGCTCCGCCCCCCTGACGAGCATCACAAAAATCGACGCTCAAGTCAGAGGTG
GCGAAACCCGACAGGACTATAAAGATACCAGGCGTTTCCCCCTGGAAGCTCCCTCGTGCGCTCTCCTGTT
CCGACCCTGCCGCTTACCGGATACCTGTCCGCCTTTCTCCCTTCGGGAAGCGTGGCGCTTTCTCATAGCT
CACGCTGTAGGTATCTCAGTTCGGTGTAGGTCGTTCGCTCCAAGCTGGGCTGTGTGCACGAACCCCCCGT
TCAGCCCGACCGCTGCGCCTTATCCGGTAACTATCGTCTTGAGTCCAACCCGGTAAGACACGACTTATCG
CCACTGGCAGCAGCCACTGGTAACAGGATTAGCAGAGCGAGGTATGTAGGCGGTGCTACAGAGTTCTTGA
AGTGGTGGCCTAACTACGGCTACACTAGAAGAACAGTATTTGGTATCTGCGCTCTGCTGAAGCCAGTTAC
CTTCGGAAAAAGAGTTGGTAGCTCTTGATCCGGCAAACAAACCACCGCTGGTAGCGGTGGTTTTTTTGTT
TGCAAGCAGCAGATTACGCGCAGAAAAAAAGGATCTCAAGAAGATCCTTTGATCTTTTCTACGGGGTCTG
ACGCTCAGTGGAACGAAAACTCACGTTAAGGGATTTTGGTCATGAGATTATCAAAAAGGATCTTCACCTA
GATCCTTTTAAATTAAAAATGAAGTTTTAAATCAATCTAAAGTATATATGAGTAAACTTGGTCTGACAGT
TACCAATGCTTAATCAGTGAGGCACCTATCTCAGCGATCTGTCTATTTCGTTCATCCATAGTTGCCTGAC
TCCCCGTCGTGTAGATAACTACGATACGGGAGGGCTTACCATCTGGCCCCAGTGCTGCAATGATACCGCG
AGACCCACGCTCACCGGCTCCAGATTTATCAGCAATAAACCAGCCAGCCGGAAGGGCCGAGCGCAGAAGT
GGTCCTGCAACTTTATCCGCCTCCATCCAGTCTATTAATTGTTGCCGGGAAGCTAGAGTAAGTAGTTCGC
CAGTTAATAGTTTGCGCAACGTTGTTGCCATTGCTACAGGCATCGTGGTGTCACGCTCGTCGTTTGGTAT
GGCTTCATTCAGCTCCGGTTCCCAACGATCAAGGCGAGTTACATGATCCCCCATGTTGTGCAAAAAAGCG
GTTAGCTCCTTCGGTCCTCCGATCGTTGTCAGAAGTAAGTTGGCCGCAGTGTTATCACTCATGGTTATGG
CAGCACTGCATAATTCTCTTACTGTCATGCCATCCGTAAGATGCTTTTCTGTGACTGGTGAGTACTCAAC
CAAGTCATTCTGAGAATAGTGTATGCGGCGACCGAGTTGCTCTTGCCCGGCGTCAATACGGGATAATACC
GCGCCACATAGCAGAACTTTAAAAGTGCTCATCATTGGAAAACGTTCTTCGGGGCGAAAACTCTCAAGGA
TCTTACCGCTGTTGAGATCCAGTTCGATGTAACCCACTCGTGCACCCAACTGATCTTCAGCATCTTTTAC
TTTCACCAGCGTTTCTGGGTGAGCAAAAACAGGAAGGCAAAATGCCGCAAAAAAGGGAATAAGGGCGACA
CGGAAATGTTGAATACTCATACTCTTCCTTTTTCAATATTATTGAAGCATTTATCAGGGTTATTGTCTCA
TGAGCGGATACATATTTGAATGTATTTAGAAAAATAAACAAATAGGGGTTCCGCGCACATTTCCCCGAAA
AGTGCCACCT
Features (pLannotate 1.2.2; 17 found; start..end, strand, type, name):
     28..456     -  rep_origin     f1 ori (sequence partly withheld): f1 bacteriophage origin of replication; arrow indicates direction of (+) strand synthesis
    461..616     -  CDS            lacZα (fragment): LacZα fragment of β-galactosidase; lacZ fragment
    624..642     +  promoter       T7 promoter: promoter for bacteriophage T7 RNA polymerase
    651..699     -  misc_feature   MCS (fragment): pBluescript multiple cloning site
    733..822     +  CDS            3xHA: three tandem HA epitope tags
    853..1332    +  CDS            ecDHFR: E. coli dihydrofolate reductase; folA
   1387..2962    +  gene           hphMX6: yeast selectable marker conferring hygromycin resistance
   2765..2962    +  terminator     TEF terminator: Ashbya gossypii TEF terminator
   2986..3023    -  misc_feature   MCS (fragment): pBluescript multiple cloning site
   3036..3054    -  promoter       T3 promoter: promoter for bacteriophage T3 RNA polymerase
   3099..3115    -  protein_bind   lac operator: The lac repressor binds to the lac operator to inhibit transcription in E. coli. This inhibition can be relieved by adding lactose or isopropyl-β-D-thiogalactopyranoside (IPTG). lac repressor encoded by lacI
   3123..3153    -  promoter       lac promoter: promoter for the E. coli lac operon
   3168..3189    -  protein_bind   CAP binding site: CAP binding activates transcription in the presence of cAMP. E. coli catabolite activator protein
   3202..3294    -  CDS            lacI (fragment): lac repressor; lacI; The lac repressor binds to the lac operator to inhibit transcription in E. coli. This inhibition can be relieved by adding lactose or isopropyl-β-D-thiogalactopyranoside (IPTG).
   3477..4065    -  rep_origin     ori: high-copy-number ColE1/pMB1/pBR322/pUC origin of replication
   4236..5096    -  CDS            AmpR: β-lactamase; bla; confers resistance to ampicillin, carbenicillin, and related antibiotics
   5097..5201    -  promoter       AmpR promoter: bla
