[The description below was written by a language model from this plasmid's Addgene catalogue record and pLannotate feature annotations shown in this document.]
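Description:
pBS-SKII-3XHA-eDHFR-Hygromycin is a 5.2 kb template plasmid built on the pBluescript II SK (+) backbone and designed for C-terminal tagging of genes in Saccharomyces cerevisiae by chromosomal integration. It is maintained in E. coli as a high-copy plasmid through its ColE1/pUC-type origin and selected with ampicillin via the bla gene and its native promoter. The backbone also retains the f1 phage origin, the flanking T7 and T3 promoters, and remnants of the lac promoter/operator and lacZα region. The lacZα and multiple cloning site annotations are fragments because the cassette was inserted there by Gibson assembly. No yeast replication origin is annotated, which fits its role as an integration cassette donor rather than an episomal expression vector.

The payload sits between the split MCS fragments and reads in a single orientation. Three tandem HA epitope tags come first, then the E. coli dihydrofolate reductase (eDHFR, folA) coding sequence, then the hphMX6 marker. hphMX6 is a self-contained yeast cassette conferring hygromycin resistance and ends in the Ashbya gossypii TEF terminator. No promoter is annotated upstream of the 3xHA-eDHFR module, as expected for a tag meant to be fused in frame to the 3′ end of an endogenous open reading frame and expressed from that gene's own promoter. The record does not annotate a terminator immediately after eDHFR.

The stated purpose is to create C-terminal fusions for fluorescent tagging. eDHFR serves as a protein tag that binds trimethoprim-conjugated dyes, so the fusion protein can be labelled with fluorescent dye. The HA epitopes allow antibody-based detection or purification of the same fusion, and hygromycin selects for integrants.
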