Addgene plasmid #188924: pBS-SKII-3XHA-eDHFR-Hygromycin
Purpose: Integration cassette to create C-terminal fusions for fluorescent tagging
Depositing lab: Stephen Buratowski. Depositing organization: Harvard Medical School. Publication: A set of Saccharomyces cerevisiae integration vectors for fluorescent dye labeling of proteins. Baek I, Le SN, Jeon J, Chun Y, Reed C, Buratowski S. G3 (Bethesda). 2022 Aug 9. pii: 6659097. doi: 10.1093/g3journal/jkac201. PubMed 35944214.
Backbone
  Vector backbone: pBlueScript II SK (+)
  Vector type: Yeast Expression
  Selectable markers: Hygromycin
Growth in bacteria
  Bacterial resistance: Ampicillin, 100 μg/mL
  Growth temperature: 37°C
  Growth strain: DH5alpha
  Copy number: High Copy
Gene/Insert
  Gene/Insert name: 3XHA-eDHFR-Hygromycin
  Species: Synthetic
  Cloning method: Gibson Cloning
Terms and licenses: Academic/Nonprofit Terms; Industry Terms: Not Available to Industry
How to cite: pBS-SKII-3XHA-eDHFR-Hygromycin was a gift from Stephen Buratowski (Addgene plasmid # 188924 ; http://n2t.net/addgene:188924 ; RRID:Addgene_188924)
